Addgene plasmid #79643: JARID1BA-c539
Purpose: Baculovirus expression for structure determination; may not be full ORF
Depositing lab: Nicola Burgess-Brown. Depositing organization: University of Oxford.
Backbone
  Vector backbone: pFB-LIC-Bse
  Backbone manufacturer: SGC, Addgene Plasmid #26108
  Backbone size w/o insert (bp): 6816
  Vector type: Baculovirus expression
Growth in bacteria
  Bacterial resistance: Ampicillin, 100 μg/mL
  Growth temperature: 37°C
  Growth strain: DH5alpha
  Copy number: High Copy
Gene/Insert
  Gene/Insert name: JARID1B (alt names: KDM5B; Jumonji, AT rich interactive domain 1B (RBP2-like); putative DNA/chromatin binding motif; PDB ID: 5FV3)
  Species: H. sapiens (human)
  Entrez Gene: KDM5B (a.k.a. CT31, JARID1B, MRT65, PLU-1, PLU1, PPP1R98, PUT1, RBBP2H1A, RBP2-H1)
  Promoter: polyhedrin
  Tag / fusion protein: 6x His (N terminal on backbone); TEV cleavage site (N terminal on backbone)
  Cloning method: Ligation Independent Cloning
  Sequencing primers: 5′ fBac-1 (5'-TATTCATACCGTCCCACCA-3'); 3′ fBac-2 (5'-GGGAGGTTTTTTAAAGCAAGTAAA-3')
Terms and licenses: Academic/Nonprofit Terms; Industry Terms: Not Available to Industry
Depositor comments: Use SF9 for protein expression. For more information, please see: http://www.thesgc.org/structures/5FV3
How to cite: JARID1BA-c539 was a gift from Nicola Burgess-Brown (Addgene plasmid # 79643 ; http://n2t.net/addgene:79643 ; RRID:Addgene_79643)
