[The description below was written by a language model from this plasmid's Addgene catalogue record.]
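Description:
JARID1BA-c539 is a baculovirus expression construct built on the pFB-LIC-Bse backbone, a pFastBac-style transfer vector adapted for ligation-independent cloning, with a backbone size of 6816 bp without insert. It is propagated in E. coli as a high-copy plasmid under ampicillin selection. No feature table accompanies the record, so the origin of replication, transposition elements and any additional markers carried by the backbone are not itemised here. Vectors of this type normally serve as donors to generate recombinant baculovirus genomes, which are then used to infect insect cells.

The insert is human JARID1B, also known as KDM5B or PLU-1, a Jumonji/AT-rich interactive domain protein annotated in the record as carrying a putative DNA/chromatin binding motif. It was introduced by ligation-independent cloning. The record cautions that the insert may not be the full open reading frame, which is consistent with a truncated or engineered fragment designed for crystallography, but the exact boundaries are not stated. Expression is driven by the polyhedrin promoter, a very strong late baculoviral promoter that gives high protein yields late in infection. The backbone supplies an N-terminal 6x His tag followed by a TEV protease cleavage site, so the protein can be captured by immobilised metal affinity chromatography and the tag then removed.

The stated purpose is protein production for structure determination, and the construct is linked to a deposited PDB structure of the protein. The depositor indicates Sf9 insect cells as the expression host.
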