>Addgene plasmid #79643 | JARID1BA-c539 | depositor partial sequence | sequence record 148824 | JARID1BA-c539 sequence 1570 bps
CCATGGGCCACCATCATCATCATCATTCTTCTGGTGTAGATCTGGGTACCGAGAACCTGTACTTCCAATC
CATGTTCCTGCCTCCACCCGAGTGCCCGGTCTTCGAACCCAGCTGGGAAGAGTTCGCGGACCCCTTCGCT
TTCATCCACAAGATCCGGCCCATAGCCGAGCAGACTGGCATCTGTAAGGTGCGGCCGCCGCCGGATTGGC
AGCCACCATTTGCATGTGATGTTGATAAACTTCATTTTACGCCACGTATCCAGAGACTGAATGAATTGGA
GGCCCAAACTCGTGTAAAATTGGGCGGCGGGGGCGGCTTTGAACAAGCAGCCAGGGACTATACCCTCCGT
ACTTTTGGGGAAATGGCAGATGCGTTCAAATCTGATTACTTCAACATGCCAGTCCATATGGTCCCCACAG
AGCTTGTTGAGAAAGAATTTTGGAGACTAGTAAGCACTATTGAGGAGGATGTCACAGTGGAATATGGAGC
TGACATTGCCTCAAAGGAATTTGGCAGTGGCTTTCCTGTCCGAGATGGGAAAATCAAACTCTCACCTGAG
GAAGAGGAGTATCTTGATAGTGGCTGGAATTTGAACAACATGCCAGTGATGGAGCAGTCTGTCCTTGCAC
ATATTACTGCTGATATATGTGGCATGAAACTTCCTTGGTTGTATGTGGGAATGTGCTTTTCTTCATTCTG
TTGGCACATTGAAGACCACTGGAGCTATTCAATTAACTACTTGCACTGGGGTGAGCCAAAAACCTGGTAT
GGAGTCCCAGGGTATGCTGCTGAGCAGCTAGAAAATGTAATGAAGAAACTAGCTCCAGAACTCTTTGTGT
CCCAGCCGGATCTCCTCCATCAGCTTGTGACCATCATGAACCCCAATACCCTGATGACTCATGAAGTGCC
TGTTTACCGAACTAATCAGTGTGCTGGGGAGTTTGTGATTACATTTCCAAGAGCCTACCACAGTGGTTTT
AACCAGGGTTTTAATTTTGCTGAGGCTGTTAACTTCTGCACTGTTGATTGGCTGCCATTAGGCCGACAGT
GTGTGGAGCATTATCGCTTGCTTCATCGATATTGTGTGTTTTCCCATGATGAGATGATCTGCAAGATGGC
TTCCAAGGCTGATGTATTAGATGTTGTAGTGGCTTCAACTGTTCAGAAAGACATGGCCATTATGATTGAG
GATGAGAAAGCTTTAAGAGAAACTGTCCGTAAATTGGGAGTGATTGATTCGGAAAGAATGGATTTTGAGC
TGTTGCCAGATGATGAACGTCAGTGTGTAAAATGCAAAACTACATGCTTCATGTCTGCCATCTCCTGTTC
TTGTAAACCTGGCCTTCTTGTTTGCCTGCATCATGTAAAAGAATTGTGTTCCTGTCCTCCTTATAAATAT
AAATTGCGGTATAGGTACACGCTGGATGATCTCTACCCTATGATGAATGCATTGAAGCTTCGAGCAGAAT
CTTACAACGAATGGGCCTTGAATGTGAATGAAGCTTTGGAGGCAAAGATCTGACAGTAAAGGTGGATACG
GATCCGAATTCGAGCTCCGTCGACAAGCTT
