>Addgene plasmid #79643 | JARID1BA-c539 | addgene partial sequence | sequence record 150198 | fBac-1 5'-tattcataccgtcccacca-3'
CCATCATCATCATCATTCTTCTGGTGTAGATCTGGGTACCGAGAACCTGTACTTCCAATCCATGTTCCTG
CCTCCACCCGAGTGCCCGGTCTTCGAACCCAGCTGGGAAGAGTTCGCGGACCCCTTCGCTTTCATCCACA
AGATCCGGCCCATAGCCGAGCAGACTGGCATCTGTAAGGTGCGGCCGCCGCCGGATTGGCAGCCACCATT
TGCATGTGATGTTGATAAACTTCATTTTACGCCACGTATCCAGAGACTGAATGAATTGGAGGCCCAAACT
CGTGTAAAATTGGGCGGCGGGGGCGGCTTTGAACAAGCAGCCAGGGACTATACCCTCCGTACTTTTGGGG
AAATGGCAGATGCGTTCAAATCTGATTACTTCAACATGCCAGTCCATATGGTCCCCACAGAGCTTGTTGA
GAAAGAATTTTGGAGACTAGTAAGCACTATTGAGGAGGATGTCACAGTGGAATATGGAGCTGACATTGCC
TCAAAGGAATTTGGCAGTGGCTTTCCTGTCCGAGATGGGAAAATCAAACTCTCACCTGAGGAAGAGGAGT
ATCTTGATAGTGGCTGGAATTTGAACAACATGCCAGTGATGGAGCAGTCTGTCCTTGCACATATTACTGC
TGATATATGTGGCATGAAACTTCCTTGGTTGTATGTGGGAATGTGCTTTTCTTCATTCTGTTGGCACATT
GAAGACCACTGGAGCTATTCAATTAACTACTTGCACTGGGGTGAGCCAAAAACCTGGTATGGAGTCCCAG
GGTATGCTGCTGAGCAGCTAGAAAATGTAATG
