>Addgene plasmid #79643 | JARID1BA-c539 | addgene partial sequence | sequence record 150199 | fBac-2 5'-gggaggttttttaaagcaagtaaa-3'
GGCTGATTATGATCCTCTAGTACTTCTCGACAAGCTTGTCGACGGAGCTCGAATTCGGATCCGTATCCAC
CTTTACTGTCAGATCTTTGCCTCCAAAGCTTCATTCACATTCAAGGCCCATTCGTTGTAAGATTCTGCTC
GAAGCTTCAATGCATTCATCATAGGGTAGAGATCATCCAGCGTGTACCTATACCGCAATTTATATTTATA
AGGAGGACAGGAACACAATTCTTTTACATGATGCAGGCAAACAAGAAGGCCAGGTTTACAAGAACAGGAG
ATGGCAGACATGAAGCATGTAGTTTTGCATTTTACACACTGACGTTCATCATCTGGCAACAGCTCAAAAT
CCATTCTTTCCGAATCAATCACTCCCAATTTACGGACAGTTTCTCTTAAAGCTTTCTCATCCTCAATCAT
AATGGCCATGTCTTTCTGAACAGTTGAAGCCACTACAACATCTAATACATCAGCCTTGGAAGCCATCTTG
CAGATCATCTCATCATGGGAAAACACACAATATCGATGAAGCAAGCGATAATGCTCCACACACTGTCGGC
CTAATGGCAGCCAATCAACAGTGCAGAAGTTAACAGCCTCAGCAAAATTAAAACCCTGGTTAAAACCACT
GTGGTAGGCTCTTGGAAATGTAATCACAAACTCCCCAGCACACTGATTAGTTCGGTAAACAGGCACTTCA
TGAGTCATCAGGGTATTGGGGTTCATGATGGTCACAAGCTGATGGAGGAGATCCGGCTGGGACACAAAGA
GTTCTGGAGCTAGTTTCTTCATTACATTTTCTAGCTGCTCAGCAGCATACCCTGGGACTCCATACCAGGT
TTTTGGCTCACCCC
